>Addgene plasmid #215257 | GB4468 | addgene full sequence | sequence record 440538 | Addgene NGS Result
GGAGTCTCAATGGTAACTTTACTCTTTATTTAACCATACATTTTTTTTTATTTTTTTCACTTTGTTCTTC
ATCCACTATTGTTCTTTGTTCATCTTGAACAAAAGCTCCCTCCTTCTTTGTTCTTCATCCACCATTGTTC
TTCATCAATCATTTCGCTGTCAGGAGACTAGAGCCAAGCTGATCTCCTTTGCCCCGGAGATCACCATGGA
CGACTTTCTCTATCTCTACGATCTAGGAAGAAAGTTCGACGGAGAAGGTGACGATACCATGTTCACCACC
GATAATGAGAAGATTAGCCTCTTCAATTTCAGAAAGAATGCTGACCCACAGATGGTTAGAGAGGCCTACG
CGGCAGGTCTGATCAAGACGATCTACCCGAGTAATAATCTCCAGGAGATCAAATACCTTCCCAAGAAGGT
TAAAGATGCAGTCAAAAGATTCAGGACTAACTGCATCAAGAACACAGAGAAAGATATATTTCTCAAGATC
AGAAGTACTATTCCAGTATGGACGATTCAAGGCTTGCTTCATAAACCAAGGCAAGTAATAGAGATTGGAG
TCTCTAAGAAAGTAGTTCCTACTGAATCAAAGGCCATGGAGTCAAAAATTCAGATCGAGGATCTAACAGA
ACTCGCCGTGAAGACTGGCGAACAGTTCATACAGAGTCTTTTACGACTCAATGACAAGAAGAAAATCTTC
GTCAACATGGTGGAGCACGACACTCTCGTCTACTCCAAGAATATCAAAGATACAGTCTCAGAAGACCAAA
GGGCTATTGAGACTTTTCAACAAAGGGTAATATCGGGAAACCTCCTCGGATTCCATTGCCCAGCTATCTG
TCACTTCATCAAAAGGACAGTAGAAAAGGAAGGTGGCACCTACAAATGCCATCATTGCGATAAAGGAAAG
GCTATCGTTCAAGATGCCCCTGCCGACAGTGGTCCCAAAGATGGACCCCCACCCACGAGGAGCATCGTGG
AAAAAGAAGACGTTCCAACCACGTCTTCAAAGCAAGTGGATTGATGTGATATCTCCACTGACGTAAGGGA
TGACGCACAATCCCACTATCCTTCGCAAGACCCTTCCTCTATATAAGGAAGTTCATTTCATTTGGAGAGG
ACTCCGGTATTTTTACAACAATTACCACAACAAAACAAACAACAAACAACATTACAATTTACTATTCTAG
TCGAAATGAGAATTAACATCTCCCTTTCATCATTATTTGAACGTCTGTCAAAGTTATCCAGCAGATCCAT
TGCAATCACCTGTGGTGTCGTCTTGGCCTCCGCAATCGCTTTTCCGATAATCCGTAGGGACTATCAGACT
TTTTTGGAAGTCGGGCCGAGTTACGCTCCGCAGAATTTCAGAGGTTACATCATAGTATGCGTGCTTTCAC
TCTTTAGGCAGGAACAAAAAGGGTTGGCTATCTATGATCGACTGCCCGAAAAGCGAAGGTGGTTGGCAGA
TCTCCCATTCCGAGAAGGTACGCGTCCTTCTATCACAAGTCATATCATCCAAAGACAGAGGACTCAGCTG
GTAGACCAAGAATTTGCAACCCGAGAACTCATTGATAAAGTTATACCCAGAGTTCAGGCTCGACACACCG
ATAAGACGTTTCTGTCAACCTCAAAGTTCGAATTTCATGCCAAAGCAATTTTTTTGCTGCCCAGTATTCC
CATCAATGATCCCTTGAATATACCTTCACATGATACTGTCAGACGAACAAAAAGGGAGATCGCTCACATG
CACGATTACCACGACTGCACCCTGCACTTGGCTCTCGCAGCCCAGGACGGTAAAGAAGTACTTAAAAAAG
GGTGGGGCCAGAGACATCCCCTCGCTGGCCCCGGCGTGCCGGGACCTCCAACCGAATGGACGTTTTTATA
TGCACCGCGTAACGAGGAGGAAGCCAGAGTGGTCGAGATGATAGTGGAGGCCAGTATTGGTTACATGACA
AATGACCCCGCTGGTAAAATTGTAGAGAACGCTAAGTGAGCTTGGAATGGATCTTCGATCCCGATCGTTC
AAACATTTGGCAATAAAGTTTCTTAAGATTGAATCCTGTTGCCGGTCTTGCGACGATTATCATATAATTT
CTGTTGAATTACGTTAAGCATGTAATAATTAACATGTAATGCATGACGTTATTTATGAGATGGGTTTTTA
TGATTAGAGTCCCGCAATTATACATTTAATACGCGATAGAAAACAAAATATAGCGCGCAAACTAGGATAA
ATTATCGCGCGCGGTGTCATCTATGTTACTAGATCGGGAATTGCCAAGCTAATTCTTGAAGACGAAAGGG
CCTCGTGATACGCCTATTTTTATAGGTTAATGTCATGATAATAATGGTTTCTTAGACGTCAGGTGGCACT
TTTCGGGGAAATGTGCGCGGAACCCCTATTTGTTTATTTTTCTAAATACATTCAAATATGTATCCGCTCA
TGAGACAATAACCCTGATAAATGCTTCAATAATGGGACCGACTCGCGCTGTCAGGAGACTAGAGCCAAGC
TGATCTCCTTTGCCCCGGAGATCACCATGGACGACTTTCTCTATCTCTACGATCTAGGAAGAAAGTTCGA
CGGAGAAGGTGACGATACCATGTTCACCACCGATAATGAGAAGATTAGCCTCTTCAATTTCAGAAAGAAT
GCTGACCCACAGATGGTTAGAGAGGCCTACGCGGCAGGTCTGATCAAGACGATCTACCCGAGTAATAATC
TCCAGGAGATCAAATACCTTCCCAAGAAGGTTAAAGATGCAGTCAAAAGATTCAGGACTAACTGCATCAA
GAACACAGAGAAAGATATATTTCTCAAGATCAGAAGTACTATTCCAGTATGGACGATTCAAGGCTTGCTT
CATAAACCAAGGCAAGTAATAGAGATTGGAGTCTCTAAGAAAGTAGTTCCTACTGAATCAAAGGCCATGG
AGTCAAAAATTCAGATCGAGGATCTAACAGAACTCGCCGTGAAGACTGGCGAACAGTTCATACAGAGTCT
TTTACGACTCAATGACAAGAAGAAAATCTTCGTCAACATGGTGGAGCACGACACTCTCGTCTACTCCAAG
AATATCAAAGATACAGTCTCAGAAGACCAAAGGGCTATTGAGACTTTTCAACAAAGGGTAATATCGGGAA
ACCTCCTCGGATTCCATTGCCCAGCTATCTGTCACTTCATCAAAAGGACAGTAGAAAAGGAAGGTGGCAC
CTACAAATGCCATCATTGCGATAAAGGAAAGGCTATCGTTCAAGATGCCCCTGCCGACAGTGGTCCCAAA
GATGGACCCCCACCCACGAGGAGCATCGTGGAAAAAGAAGACGTTCCAACCACGTCTTCAAAGCAAGTGG
ATTGATGTGATATCTCCACTGACGTAAGGGATGACGCACAATCCCACTATCCTTCGCAAGACCCTTCCTC
TATATAAGGAAGTTCATTTCATTTGGAGAGGACTCCGGTATTTTTACAACAATTACCACAACAAAACAAA
CAACAAACAACATTACAATTTACTATTCTAGTCGAAATGGCATCCTTTGAAAATAGTCTGTCCGTTTTGA
TCGTCGGGGCTGGCCTTGGGGGATTAGCAGCCGCAATAGCTCTTAGGAGACAGGGCCATGTAGTAAAGAT
CTATGATAGTTCCTCATTCAAAGCTGAACTGGGTGCTGGCCTTGCTGTACCTCCGAATACGCTTAGAAGC
CTTCAACAGTTAGGTTGTAATACAGAGAATTTGAACGGAGTCGACAATCTCTGCTTCACGGCCATGGGTT
ACGACGGCTCCGTAGGTATGATGAATAACATGACAGACTACAGGGAGGCTTATGGCACATCCTGGATTAT
GGTTCATCGAGTGGATTTACATAATGAACTTATGCGTGTCGCACTTGATCCGGGGGGGCTGGGACCACCA
GCAACATTACATTTAAATCACAGAGTGACCTTCTGCGACGTTGACGCATGTACGGTAACTTTTACCAACG
GGACGACACAAAGTGCCGACTTGATCGTAGGGGCTGACGGCATACGAAGCACCATACGTAGATTCGTCTT
GGAGGAAGATGTAACTGTGCCTGCCAGCGGGATCGTCGGTTTCAGATGGCTGGTGCAAGCCGATGCCTTA
GACCCTTACCCTGAGTTAGATTGGATTGTTAAGAAGCCTCCACTCGGTGCTCGTCTGATCTCTACGCCAC
AGAATCCACAGTCCGGCGTGGGGTTGGCTGACCGTCGTACAATTATCATCTACGCTTGTAGGGGTGGCAC
GATGGTTAATGTGTTGGCTGTCCACGACGACGAAAGAGATCAGAATACGGCAGATTGGTCAGTGCCGGCT
TCCAAAGATGATCTCTTCCGTGTATTCCATGACTACCACCCAAGATTCAGACGTTTGCTCGAACTTGCTC
AAGATATCAATCTCTGGCAAATGAGGGTAGTTCCCGTGCTTAAAAAATGGGTGAACAAGCGTGTCTGTTT
ATTAGGAGATGCCGCCCATGCTTCTCTCCCCACGCTGGGTCAAGGGTTCGGAATGGGACTGGAGGACGCC
GTGGCACTCGGCACATTGTTACCCAAAGGAACTACGGCTTCACAGATCGAAACGAGACTGGCCGTTTACG
AGCAATTACGAAAGGATAGGGCTGAGTTCGTAGCAGCAGAATCCTACGAGGAACAGTATGTCCCTGAGAT
GCGTGGGCTCTATCTTCGTTCCAAAGAACTCCGAGATCGAGTGATGGGATATGATATTAAAGTGGAGTCA
GAAAAGGTTTTGGAGACTCTGCTTCGATCCTCTAATTCTGCATGAGCTTGGAATGGATCTTCGATCCCGA
TCGTTCAAACATTTGGCAATAAAGTTTCTTAAGATTGAATCCTGTTGCCGGTCTTGCGACGATTATCATA
TAATTTCTGTTGAATTACGTTAAGCATGTAATAATTAACATGTAATGCATGACGTTATTTATGAGATGGG
TTTTTATGATTAGAGTCCCGCAATTATACATTTAATACGCGATAGAAAACAAAATATAGCGCGCAAACTA
GGATAAATTATCGCGCGCGGTGTCATCTATGTTACTAGATCGGGAATTGCCAAGCTAATTCTTGAAGACG
AAAGGGCCTCGTGATACGCCTATTTTTATAGGTTAATGTCATGATAATAATGGTTTCTTAGACGTCAGGT
GGCACTTTTCGGGGAAATGTGCGCGGAACCCCTATTTGTTTATTTTTCTAAATACATTCAAATATGTATC
CGCTCATGAGACAATAACCCTGATAAATGCTTCAATAATGGGACCGACTCGCGCTGTCAGGAGACTAGAG
CCAAGCTGATCTCCTTTGCCCCGGAGATCACCATGGACGACTTTCTCTATCTCTACGATCTAGGAAGAAA
GTTCGACGGAGAAGGTGACGATACCATGTTCACCACCGATAATGAGAAGATTAGCCTCTTCAATTTCAGA
AAGAATGCTGACCCACAGATGGTTAGAGAGGCCTACGCGGCAGGTCTGATCAAGACGATCTACCCGAGTA
ATAATCTCCAGGAGATCAAATACCTTCCCAAGAAGGTTAAAGATGCAGTCAAAAGATTCAGGACTAACTG
CATCAAGAACACAGAGAAAGATATATTTCTCAAGATCAGAAGTACTATTCCAGTATGGACGATTCAAGGC
TTGCTTCATAAACCAAGGCAAGTAATAGAGATTGGAGTCTCTAAGAAAGTAGTTCCTACTGAATCAAAGG
CCATGGAGTCAAAAATTCAGATCGAGGATCTAACAGAACTCGCCGTGAAGACTGGCGAACAGTTCATACA
GAGTCTTTTACGACTCAATGACAAGAAGAAAATCTTCGTCAACATGGTGGAGCACGACACTCTCGTCTAC
TCCAAGAATATCAAAGATACAGTCTCAGAAGACCAAAGGGCTATTGAGACTTTTCAACAAAGGGTAATAT
CGGGAAACCTCCTCGGATTCCATTGCCCAGCTATCTGTCACTTCATCAAAAGGACAGTAGAAAAGGAAGG
TGGCACCTACAAATGCCATCATTGCGATAAAGGAAAGGCTATCGTTCAAGATGCCCCTGCCGACAGTGGT
CCCAAAGATGGACCCCCACCCACGAGGAGCATCGTGGAAAAAGAAGACGTTCCAACCACGTCTTCAAAGC
AAGTGGATTGATGTGATATCTCCACTGACGTAAGGGATGACGCACAATCCCACTATCCTTCGCAAGACCC
TTCCTCTATATAAGGAAGTTCATTTCATTTGGAGAGGACTCCGGTATTTTTACAACAATTACCACAACAA
AACAAACAACAAACAACATTACAATTTACTATTCTAGTCGAAATGGTGAGCAAGGGCGAGGAGCTGTTCA
CCGGGGTGGTGCCCATCCTGGTCGAGCTGGACGGCGACGTAAACGGCCACAAGTTCAGCGTGTCCGGCGA
GGGCGAGGGCGATGCCACCTACGGCAAGCTGACCCTGAAGTTCATCTGCACCACCGGCAAGCTGCCCGTG
CCCTGGCCCACCCTCGTGACCACCCTGACCTACGGCGTGCAGTGCTTCAGCCGCTACCCCGACCACATGA
AGCAGCACGACTTCTTCAAGTCCGCCATGCCCGAAGGCTACGTCCAGGAGCGCACCATCTTCTTCAAGGA
CGACGGCAACTACAAGACCCGCGCCGAGGTGAAGTTCGAGGGCGACACCCTGGTGAACCGCATCGAGCTG
AAGGGCATCGACTTCAAGGAGGACGGCAACATCCTGGGGCACAAGCTGGAGTACAACTACAACAGCCACA
ACGTCTATATCATGGCCGACAAGCAGAAGAACGGCATCAAGGTGAACTTCAAGATCCGCCACAACATCGA
GGACGGCAGCGTGCAGCTCGCCGACCACTACCAGCAGAACACCCCCATCGGCGACGGCCCCGTGCTGCTG
CCCGACAACCACTACCTGAGCACCCAGTCCGCCCTGAGCAAAGACCCCAACGAGAAGCGCGATCACATGG
TCCTGCTGGAGTTCGTGACCGCCGCCGGGATCACTCTCGGCATGGACGAGCTGTACAAGGACGAGCTGTA
AGCTTGGAATGGATCTTCGATCCCGATCGTTCAAACATTTGGCAATAAAGTTTCTTAAGATTGAATCCTG
TTGCCGGTCTTGCGACGATTATCATATAATTTCTGTTGAATTACGTTAAGCATGTAATAATTAACATGTA
ATGCATGACGTTATTTATGAGATGGGTTTTTATGATTAGAGTCCCGCAATTATACATTTAATACGCGATA
GAAAACAAAATATAGCGCGCAAACTAGGATAAATTATCGCGCGCGGTGTCATCTATGTTACTAGATCGGG
AATTGCCAAGCTAATTCTTGAAGACGAAAGGGCCTCGTGATACGCCTATTTTTATAGGTTAATGTCATGA
TAATAATGGTTTCTTAGACGTCAGGTGGCACTTTTCGGGGAAATGTGCGCGGAACCCCTATTTGTTTATT
TTTCTAAATACATTCAAATATGTATCCGCTCATGAGACAATAACCCTGATAAATGCTTCAATAATGGGAC
CGACTCGCGCTGTCAGGAGACTAGAGCCAAGCTGATCTCCTTTGCCCCGGAGATCACCATGGACGACTTT
CTCTATCTCTACGATCTAGGAAGAAAGTTCGACGGAGAAGGTGACGATACCATGTTCACCACCGATAATG
AGAAGATTAGCCTCTTCAATTTCAGAAAGAATGCTGACCCACAGATGGTTAGAGAGGCCTACGCGGCAGG
TCTGATCAAGACGATCTACCCGAGTAATAATCTCCAGGAGATCAAATACCTTCCCAAGAAGGTTAAAGAT
GCAGTCAAAAGATTCAGGACTAACTGCATCAAGAACACAGAGAAAGATATATTTCTCAAGATCAGAAGTA
CTATTCCAGTATGGACGATTCAAGGCTTGCTTCATAAACCAAGGCAAGTAATAGAGATTGGAGTCTCTAA
GAAAGTAGTTCCTACTGAATCAAAGGCCATGGAGTCAAAAATTCAGATCGAGGATCTAACAGAACTCGCC
GTGAAGACTGGCGAACAGTTCATACAGAGTCTTTTACGACTCAATGACAAGAAGAAAATCTTCGTCAACA
TGGTGGAGCACGACACTCTCGTCTACTCCAAGAATATCAAAGATACAGTCTCAGAAGACCAAAGGGCTAT
TGAGACTTTTCAACAAAGGGTAATATCGGGAAACCTCCTCGGATTCCATTGCCCAGCTATCTGTCACTTC
ATCAAAAGGACAGTAGAAAAGGAAGGTGGCACCTACAAATGCCATCATTGCGATAAAGGAAAGGCTATCG
TTCAAGATGCCCCTGCCGACAGTGGTCCCAAAGATGGACCCCCACCCACGAGGAGCATCGTGGAAAAAGA
AGACGTTCCAACCACGTCTTCAAAGCAAGTGGATTGATGTGATATCTCCACTGACGTAAGGGATGACGCA
CAATCCCACTATCCTTCGCAAGACCCTTCCTCTATATAAGGAAGTTCATTTCATTTGGAGAGGACTCCGG
TATTTTTACAACAATTACCACAACAAAACAAACAACAAACAACATTACAATTTACTATTCTAGTCGAAAT
GGAACGAGCTATACAAGGAAACGACGCTAGGGAACAAGCTAACAGTGAACGTTGGGATGGAGGATCAGGA
GGTACCACTTCTCCCTTCAAACTTCCTGACGAAAGTCCGAGTTGGACTGAGTGGCGGCTACATAACGATG
AGACCAATTCGAATCAAGATAATCCCCTTGGTTTCAAGGAAAGCTGGGGTTTCGGGAAAGTTGTATTTAA
GAGATATCTCAGATACGACAGGACGGAAGCTTCACTGCACAGAGTCCTTGGATCTTGGACGGGAGATTCG
GTTAACTATGCAGCATCTCGATTTTTCGGTTTCGACCAGATCGGATGTACCTATAGTATTCGGTTTCGAG
GAGTTAGTATCACCGTTTCTGGAGGCTCTCGAACTCTTCAGCATCTCTGTGAGATGGCAATTCGGTCTAA
GCAAGAACTGCTACAGCTTGCCCCAATCGAAGTGGAAAGTAATGTATCAAGAGGATGCCCTGAAGGTACT
GAAACCTTCGAAAAAGAAAGCGAGTGAGCTTGGAATGGATCTTCGATCCCGATCGTTCAAACATTTGGCA
ATAAAGTTTCTTAAGATTGAATCCTGTTGCCGGTCTTGCGACGATTATCATATAATTTCTGTTGAATTAC
GTTAAGCATGTAATAATTAACATGTAATGCATGACGTTATTTATGAGATGGGTTTTTATGATTAGAGTCC
CGCAATTATACATTTAATACGCGATAGAAAACAAAATATAGCGCGCAAACTAGGATAAATTATCGCGCGC
GGTGTCATCTATGTTACTAGATCGGGAATTGCCAAGCTAATTCTTGAAGACGAAAGGGCCTCGTGATACG
CCTATTTTTATAGGTTAATGTCATGATAATAATGGTTTCTTAGACGTCAGGTGGCACTTTTCGGGGAAAT
GTGCGCGGAACCCCTATTTGTTTATTTTTCTAAATACATTCAAATATGTATCCGCTCATGAGACAATAAC
CCTGATAAATGCTTCAATAATGGGACCGACTCGCGCTTGAGACCGATATCTGACAGGATATATTGGCGGG
TAAACCTAAGAGAAAAGAGCGTTTATTAGAATAATCGGATATTTAAAAGGGCGTGAAAAGGTTTATCCGT
TCGTCCATTTGTATGTGCATGCCAACCACAGGGTTCCCCTCGGGATCAAAGTACTTTGATCCAACCCCTC
CGCTGCTATAGTGCAGTCGGCTTCTGACGTTCAGTGCAGCCGTCATCTGAAAACGACATGTCGCACAAGT
CCTAAGTTACGCGACAGGCTGCCGCCCTGCCCTTTTCCTGGCGTTTTCTTGTCGCGTGTTTTAGTCGCAT
AAAGTAGAATACTTGCGACTAGAACCGGAGACATTACGCCATGAACAAGAGCGCCGCCGCTGGCCTGCTG
GGCTATGCCCGCGTCAGCACCGACGACCAGGACTTGACCAACCAACGGGCCGAACTGCACGCGGCCGGCT
GCACCAAGCTGTTTTCCGAGAAGATCACCGGCACCAGGCGCGACCGCCCGGAGCTGGCCAGGATGCTTGA
CCACCTACGCCCTGGCGACGTTGTGACAGTGACCAGGCTAGACCGCCTGGCCCGCAGCACCCGCGACCTA
CTGGACATTGCCGAGCGCATCCAGGAGGCCGGCGCGGGCCTGCGTAGCCTGGCAGAGCCGTGGGCCGACA
CCACCACGCCGGCCGGCCGCATGGTGTTGACCGTGTTCGCCGGCATTGCCGAGTTCGAGCGTTCCCTAAT
CATCGACCGCACCCGGAGCGGGCGCGAGGCCGCCAAGGCCCGAGGCGTGAAGTTTGGCCCCCGCCCTACC
CTCACCCCGGCACAGATCGCGCACGCCCGCGAGCTGATCGACCAGGAAGGCCGCACCGTGAAAGAGGCGG
CTGCACTGCTTGGCGTGCATCGCTCGACCCTGTACCGCGCACTTGAGCGCAGCGAGGAAGTGACGCCCAC
CGAGGCCAGGCGGCGCGGTGCCTTCCGTGAGGACGCATTGACCGAGGCCGACGCCCTGGCGGCCGCCGAG
AATGAACGCCAAGAGGAACAAGCATGAAACCGCACCAGGACGGCCAGGACGAACCGTTTTTCATTACCGA
AGAGATCGAGGCGGAGATGATCGCGGCCGGGTACGTGTTCGAGCCGCCCGCGCACCTCTCAACCGTGCGG
CTGCATGAAATCCTGGCCGGTTTGTCTGATGCCAAGCTGGCGGCCTGGCCGGCCAGCTTGGCCGCTGAAG
AAACCGAGCGCCGCCGTCTAAAAAGGTGATGTGTATTTGAGTAAAACAGCTTGCGTCATGCGGTCGCTGC
GTATATGATGCGATGAGTAAATAAACAAATACGCAAGGGGAACGCATGAAGGTTATCGCTGTACTTAACC
AGAAAGGCGGGTCAGGCAAGACGACCATCGCAACCCATCTAGCCCGCGCCCTGCAACTCGCCGGGGCCGA
TGTTCTGTTAGTCGATTCCGATCCCCAGGGCAGTGCCCGCGATTGGGCGGCCGTGCGGGAAGATCAACCG
CTAACCGTTGTCGGCATCGACCGCCCGACGATTGACCGCGACGTGAAGGCCATCGGCCGGCGCGACTTCG
TAGTGATCGACGGAGCGCCCCAGGCGGCGGACTTGGCTGTGTCCGCGATCAAGGCAGCCGACTTCGTGCT
GATTCCGGTGCAGCCAAGCCCTTACGACATATGGGCCACCGCCGACCTGGTGGAGCTGGTTAAGCAGCGC
ATTGAGGTCACGGATGGAAGGCTACAAGCGGCCTTTGTCGTGTCGCGGGCGATCAAAGGCACGCGCATCG
GCGGTGAGGTTGCCGAGGCGCTGGCCGGGTACGAGCTGCCCATTCTTGAGTCCCGTATCACGCAGCGCGT
GAGCTACCCAGGCACTGCCGCCGCCGGCACAACCGTTCTTGAATCAGAACCCGAGGGCGACGCTGCCCGC
GAGGTCCAGGCGCTGGCCGCTGAAATTAAATCAAAACTCATTTGAGTTAATGAGGTAAAGAGAAAATGAG
CAAAAGCACAAACACGCTAAGTGCCGGCCGTCCGAGCGCACGCAGCAGCAAGGCTGCAACGTTGGCCAGC
CTGGCAGACACGCCAGCCATGAAGCGGGTCAACTTTCAGTTGCCGGCGGAGGATCACACCAAGCTGAAGA
TGTACGCGGTACGCCAAGGCAAGACCATTACCGAGCTGCTATCTGAATACATCGCGCAGCTACCAGAGTA
AATGAGCAAATGAATAAATGAGTAGATGAATTTTAGCGGCTAAAGGAGGCGGCATGGAAAATCAAGAACA
ACCAGGCACCGACGCCGTGGAATGCCCCATGTGTGGAGGAACGGGCGGTTGGCCAGGCGTAAGCGGCTGG
GTTGCCTGCCGGCCCTGCAATGGCACTGGAACCCCCAAGCCCGAGGAATCGGCGTGAGCGGTCGCAAACC
ATCCGGCCCGGTACAAATCGGCGCGGCGCTGGGTGATGACCTGGTGGAGAAGTTGAAGGCCGCGCAGGCC
GCCCAGCGGCAACGCATCGAGGCAGAAGCACGCCCCGGTGAATCGTGGCAAGCGGCCGCTGATCGAATCC
GCAAAGAATCCCGGCAACCGCCGGCAGCCGGTGCGCCGTCGATTAGGAAGCCGCCCAAGGGCGACGAGCA
ACCAGATTTTTTCGTTCCGATGCTCTATGACGTGGGCACCCGCGATAGTCGCAGCATCATGGACGTGGCC
GTTTTCCGTCTGTCGAAGCGTGACCGACGAGCTGGCGAGGTGATCCGCTACGAGCTTCCAGACGGGCACG
TAGAGGTTTCCGCAGGGCCGGCCGGCATGGCCAGTGTGTGGGATTACGACCTGGTACTGATGGCGGTTTC
CCATCTAACCGAATCCATGAACCGATACCGGGAAGGGAAGGGAGACAAGCCCGGCCGCGTGTTCCGTCCA
CACGTTGCGGACGTACTCAAGTTCTGCCGGCGAGCCGATGGCGGAAAGCAGAAAGACGACCTGGTAGAAA
CCTGCATTCGGTTAAACACCACGCACGTTGCCATGCAGCGTACGAAGAAGGCCAAGAACGGCCGCCTGGT
GACGGTATCCGAGGGTGAAGCCTTGATTAGCCGCTACAAGATCGTAAAGAGCGAAACCGGGCGGCCGGAG
TACATCGAGATCGAGCTAGCTGATTGGATGTACCGCGAGATCACAGAAGGCAAGAACCCGGACGTGCTGA
CGGTTCACCCCGATTACTTTTTGATCGATCCCGGCATCGGCCGTTTTCTCTACCGCCTGGCACGCCGCGC
CGCAGGCAAGGCAGAAGCCAGATGGTTGTTCAAGACGATCTACGAACGCAGTGGCAGCGCCGGAGAGTTC
AAGAAGTTCTGTTTCACCGTGCGCAAGCTGATCGGGTCAAATGACCTGCCGGAGTACGATTTGAAGGAGG
AGGCGGGGCAGGCTGGCCCGATCCTAGTCATGCGCTACCGCAACCTGATCGAGGGCGAAGCATCCGCCGG
TTCCTAATGTACGGAGCAGATGCTAGGGCAAATTGCCCTAGCAGGGGAAAAAGGTCGAAAAGGACTCTTT
CCTGTGGATAGCACGTACATTGGGAACCCAAAGCCGTACATTGGGAACCGGAACCCGTACATTGGGAACC
CAAAGCCGTACATTGGGAACCGGTCACACATGTAAGTGACTGATATAAAAGAGAAAAAAGGCGATTTTTC
CGCCTAAAACTCTTTAAAACTTATTAAAACTCTTAAAACCCGCCTGGCCTGTGCATAACTGTCTGGCCAG
CGCACAGCCGAAGAGCTGCAAAAAGCGCCTACCCTTCGGTCGCTGCGCTCCCTACGCCCCGCCGCTTCGC
GTCGGCCTATCGCGGCCGCTGGCCGCTCAAAAATGGCTGGCCTACGGCCAGGCAATCTACCAGGGCGCGG
ACAAGCCGCGCCGTCGCCACTCGACCGCCGGCGCCCACATCAAGGCACCCTGCCTCGCGCGTTTCGGTGA
TGACGGTGAAAACCTCTGACACATGCAGCTCCCGGTGACGGTCACAGCTTGTCTGTAAGCGGATGCCGGG
AGCAGACAAGCCCGTCAGGGCGCGTCAGCGGGTGTTGGCGGGTGTCGGGGCGCAGCCATGACCCAGTCAC
GTAGCGATAGCGGAGTGTATACTGGCTTAACTATGCGGCATCAGAGCAGATTGTACTGAGAGTGCACCAT
ATGCGGTGTGAAATACCGCACAGATGCGTAAGGAGAAAATACCGCATCAGGCGCTCTTCCGCTTCCTCGC
TCACTGACTCGCTGCGCTCGGTCGTTCGGCTGCGGCGAGCGGTATCAGCTCACTCAAAGGCGGTAATACG
GTTATCCACAGAATCAGGGGATAACGCAGGAAAGAACATGTGAGCAAAAGGCCAGCAAAAGGCCAGGAAC
CGTAAAAAGGCCGCGTTGCTGGCGTTTTTCCATAGGCTCCGCCCCCCTGACGAGCATCACAAAAATCGAC
GCTCAAGTCAGAGGTGGCGAAACCCGACAGGACTATAAAGATACCAGGCGTTTCCCCCTGGAAGCTCCCT
CGTGCGCTCTCCTGTTCCGACCCTGCCGCTTACCGGATACCTGTCCGCCTTTCTCCCTTCGGGAAGCGTG
GCGCTTTCTCATAGCTCACGCTGTAGGTATCTCAGTTCGGTGTAGGTCGTTCGCTCCAAGCTGGGCTGTG
TGCACGAACCCCCCGTTCAGCCCGACCGCTGCGCCTTATCCGGTAACTATCGTCTTGAGTCCAACCCGGT
AAGACACGACTTATCGCCACTGGCAGCAGCCACTGGTAACAGGATTAGCAGAGCGAGGTATGTAGGCGGT
GCTACAGAGTTCTTGAAGTGGTGGCCTAACTACGGCTACACTAGAAGGACAGTATTTGGTATCTGCGCTC
TGCTGAAGCCAGTTACCTTCGGAAAAAGAGTTGGTAGCTCTTGATCCGGCAAACAAACCACCGCTGGTAG
CGGTGGTTTTTTTGTTTGCAAGCAGCAGATTACGCGCAGAAAAAAAGGATCTCAAGAAGATCCTTTGATC
TTTTCTACGGGGTCTGACGCTCAGTGGAACGAAAACTCACGTTAAGGGATTTTGGTCATGCATTCTAGGT
GATTATTTGCCGACTACCTTGGTGATCTCGCCTTTCACGTAGTGGACAAATTCTTCCAACTGATCTGCGC
GCGAGGCCAAGCGATCTTCTTCTTGTCCAAGATAAGCCTGTCTAGCTTCAAGTATGACGGGCTGATACTG
GGCCGGCAGGCGCTCCATTGCCCAGTCGGCAGCGACATCCTTCGGCGCGATTTTGCCGGTTACTGCGCTG
TACCAAATGCGGGACAACGTAAGCACTACATTTCGCTCATCACCAGCCCAGTCGGGCGGCGAGTTCCATA
GCGTTAAGGTTTCATTTAGCGCCTCAAATAGATCCTGTTCAGGAACCGGATCAAAGAGTTCCTCCGCCGC
TGGACCTACCAAGGCAACGCTATGTTCTCTTGCTTTTGTCAGCAAGATAGCCAGATCAATGTCGATCGTG
GCTGGCTCGAAGATACCTGCAAGAATGTCATTGCGCTGCCATTCTCCAAATTGCAGTTCGCGCTTAGCTG
GATAACGCCACGGAATGATGTCGTCGTGCACAACAATGGTGACTTCTACAGCGCGGAGAATCTCGCTCTC
TCCAGGGGAAGCCGAAGTTTCCAAAAGGTCGTTGATCAAAGCTCGCCGCGTTGTTTCATCAAGCCTTACG
GTCACCGTAACCAGCAAATCAATATCACTGTGTGGCTTCAGGCCGCCATCCACTGCGGAGCCGTACAAAT
GTACGGCCAGCAACGTCGGTTCGAGATGGCGCTCGATGACGCCAACTACCTCTGATAGTTGAGTCGATAC
TTCGGCGATCACCGCTTCCCTCATAATGTTTAACTTTGTTTTAGGGCGACTGCCCTGCTGCGTAACATCG
TTGCTGCTCCATAACATCAAACATCGACCCACGGCGTAACGCGCTTGCTGCTTGGATGCCCGAGGCATAG
ACTGTACCCCAAAAAAACAGTCATAACAAGCCATGAAAACCGCCACTGCGCCGTTACCACCGCTGCGTTC
GGTCAAGGTTCTGGACCAGTTGCGTGAGCGCATACGCTACTTGCATTACAGCTTACGAACCGAACAGGCT
TATGTCCACTGGGTTCGTGCCTTCATCCGTTTCCACGGTGTGCGTCACCCGGCAACCTTGGGTAGCAGCG
AAGTCGAGGCATTTCTGTCCTGGCTGGAACAGAACTTATTATTTCCTTCCTCTTTTCTACAGTATTTAAA
GATACCCCAAGAAGCTAATTATAACAAGACGAACTCCAATTCACTGTTCCTTGCATTCTAAAACCTTAAA
TACCAGAAAACAGCTTTTTCAAAGTTGTTTTCAAAGTTGGCGTATAACATAGTATCGACGGAGCCGATTT
TGAAACCGCGGTGATCACAGGCAGCAACGCTCTGTCATCGTTACAATCAACATGCTACCCTCCGCGAGAT
CATCCGTGTTTCAAACCCGGCAGCTTAGTTGCCGTTCTTCCGAATAGCATCGGTAACATGAGCAAAGTCT
GCCGCCTTACAACGGCTCTCCCGCTGACGCCGTCCCGGACTGATGGGCTGCCTGTATCGAGTGGTGATTT
TGTGCCGAGCTGCCGGTCGGGGAGCTGTTGGCTGGCTGGTGGCAGGATATATTGTGGTGTAAACATAACG
ATATCGGTCTCAGTCA
Features (pLannotate 1.2.2; 34 found; start..end, strand, type, name):
    778..1122    +  promoter       CaMV 35S promoter: strong constitutive promoter from cauliflower mosaic virus
   1075..1121    +  promoter       minimal CaMV 35S promoter: minimal 35S promoter from cauliflower mosaic virus
   1154..1179    +  misc_feature   TMV Ω (fragment): translational enhancer from the tobacco mosaic virus 5'-leader sequence (Gallie et al., 1988)
   2023..2275    +  terminator     NOS terminator: nopaline synthase terminator and poly(A) signal
   2396..2483    +  promoter       AmpR promoter (fragment): bla
   3119..3463    +  promoter       CaMV 35S promoter: strong constitutive promoter from cauliflower mosaic virus
   3416..3462    +  promoter       minimal CaMV 35S promoter: minimal 35S promoter from cauliflower mosaic virus
   3495..3520    +  misc_feature   TMV Ω (fragment): translational enhancer from the tobacco mosaic virus 5'-leader sequence (Gallie et al., 1988)
   4829..5081    +  terminator     NOS terminator: nopaline synthase terminator and poly(A) signal
   5202..5289    +  promoter       AmpR promoter (fragment): bla
   5925..6269    +  promoter       CaMV 35S promoter: strong constitutive promoter from cauliflower mosaic virus
   6222..6268    +  promoter       minimal CaMV 35S promoter: minimal 35S promoter from cauliflower mosaic virus
   6301..6326    +  misc_feature   TMV Ω (fragment): translational enhancer from the tobacco mosaic virus 5'-leader sequence (Gallie et al., 1988)
   6343..7059    +  CDS            EGFP: EGFP is a basic (constitutively fluorescent) green fluorescent protein published in 1996, derived from Aequorea victoria. It is reported to be a rapidly-maturing weak dimer with moderate acid sensitivity.
   7095..7347    +  terminator     NOS terminator: nopaline synthase terminator and poly(A) signal
   7468..7555    +  promoter       AmpR promoter (fragment): bla
   8191..8535    +  promoter       CaMV 35S promoter: strong constitutive promoter from cauliflower mosaic virus
   8488..8534    +  promoter       minimal CaMV 35S promoter: minimal 35S promoter from cauliflower mosaic virus
   8567..8592    +  misc_feature   TMV Ω (fragment): translational enhancer from the tobacco mosaic virus 5'-leader sequence (Gallie et al., 1988)
   8609..9124    +  CDS            P19_TBSVC: Experimental evidence at protein level: Swiss-Prot protein existence level 1. Acts as a suppressor of RNA-mediated gene silencing, also known as post-transcriptional gene silencing (PTGS), a mechanism of plant viral defense that limits the accumulation of viral RNAs. Binds to short interfering RNAs (siRNAs) with high affinity. Acts as a molecular caliper to specifically select siRNAs based on the length of the duplex region of the RNA (By similarity). From Tomato bushy stunt virus (strain Cherry) (TBSV).
   9151..9403    +  terminator     NOS terminator: nopaline synthase terminator and poly(A) signal
   9524..9611    +  promoter       AmpR promoter (fragment): bla
   9641..9665    +  misc_feature   RB T-DNA repeat: right border repeat from nopaline C58 T-DNA
  10005..10406   +  CDS            Y4CG_SINFN (fragment): Protein inferred from homology: Swiss-Prot protein existence level 3. From Sinorhizobium fredii (strain NBRC 101917 / NGR234).
  10966..11595   +  CDS            pVS1 StaA: stability protein from the Pseudomonas plasmid pVS1 (Heeb et al., 2000)
  12024..13097   +  CDS            pVS1 RepA: replication protein from the Pseudomonas plasmid pVS1 (Heeb et al., 2000)
  13163..13357   +  rep_origin     pVS1 oriV: origin of replication for the Pseudomonas plasmid pVS1 (Heeb et al., 2000)
  13560..13599   +  CDS            rop (fragment): Rop protein, which maintains plasmids at low copy number; rop
  13701..13841   +  misc_feature   bom: basis of mobility region from pBR322
  14027..14615   -  rep_origin     ori: high-copy-number ColE1/pMB1/pBR322/pUC origin of replication
  14706..15494   -  CDS            aadA: S3AD_ECOLX - Experimental evidence at protein level: Swiss-Prot protein existence level 1. Mediates bacterial resistance to the antibiotics streptomycin and spectinomycin. From Escherichia coli.
  15501..15557   -  CDS            GmR (fragment): gentamycin acetyltransferase; aacC1; confers resistance to gentamycin
  15733..15756   -  promoter       Pc promoter (fragment): intI1 (promoter lies within the coding sequence); class 1 integron promoter
  16280..16304   +  misc_feature   LB T-DNA repeat: left border repeat from nopaline C58 T-DNA
