[The description below was written by a language model from this plasmid's Addgene catalogue record and pLannotate feature annotations shown in this document.]
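Description:
GB4468 is a GoldenBraid multigene module assembled in pDGB3_omega2, a binary plant transformation vector derived from pCambia1302. The backbone carries a high-copy ColE1/pUC-type origin with the pBR322 bom region for propagation in E. coli, and the pVS1 oriV, RepA and StaA functions that allow stable replication in Agrobacterium. Selection in bacteria is by spectinomycin through aadA. Nopaline-type left and right T-DNA border repeats flank the payload, so the whole assembly can be delivered to plant cells by Agrobacterium. The insert was assembled through BsmBI sites that were destroyed in cloning, and internal BsaI and BsmBI sites were removed from the parts to suit the Golden Gate-style assembly scheme.

The T-DNA holds four tandem transcriptional units in the same orientation, each built from a CaMV 35S promoter, a fragment of the TMV omega translational enhancer and a NOS terminator, which together give strong constitutive expression in plants. The feature table explicitly annotates the third and fourth coding sequences as EGFP and the tomato bushy stunt virus p19 suppressor of RNA silencing. The first two units have unannotated coding regions which, from the insert name and stated purpose, should correspond to the Neonothopanus nambi luciferase LUZ and hispidin-3-hydroxylase H3H, two enzymes of the fungal bioluminescence pathway. "SF" in the insert name is not defined in the record; the roughly 780 nt before the first promoter is unannotated and may correspond to it.

The module supplies constitutive LUZ and H3H, with EGFP as a fluorescent reference and p19 to sustain expression by limiting silencing. It comes from work developing a quantitative autonomous bioluminescence reporter system for plant synthetic biology. The remaining pathway genes are not present on this plasmid.
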