Addgene plasmid #215257: GB4468
Purpose: Module for the constitutive expression of the N. nambi LUZ, H3H genes, EGFP and p19 fused to a SF in omega2.
Depositing lab: Diego Orzaez. Depositing organization: Instituto de Biologia Molecular y Celular de Plantas. Publication: A quantitative autonomous bioluminescence reporter system with a wide dynamic range for Plant Synthetic Biology. Calvache C, Vazquez-Vilar M, Moreno-Gimenez E, Orzaez D. Plant Biotechnol J. 2024 Jan;22(1):37-47. doi: 10.1111/pbi.14146. Epub 2023 Oct 26. PubMed 37882352.
Backbone
  Vector backbone: pDGB3_omega2
  Backbone manufacturer: self-made; derived from pCambia1302 generated at the Cambia Institute
  Vector type: Synthetic Biology
Growth in bacteria
  Bacterial resistance: Spectinomycin, 50 μg/mL
  Growth temperature: 37°C
  Growth strain: DH5alpha
  Copy number: High Copy
Gene/Insert
  Gene/Insert name: SF-LUZ-H3H-EGFP-p19
  Species: Synthetic
  Mutation: BsaI and BsmBI sites removed
  Cloning method: Restriction Enzyme; 5′ cloning site BsmBI (destroyed during cloning); 3′ cloning site BsmBI (destroyed during cloning)
Terms and licenses: Academic/Nonprofit Terms; Industry Terms: Not Available to Industry
How to cite: GB4468 was a gift from Diego Orzaez (Addgene plasmid # 215257 ; http://n2t.net/addgene:215257 ; RRID:Addgene_215257)
